>Addgene plasmid #147988 | pAc5.1B-EGFP-DmNot1_1-1717-RNFKGQtoAAASEA_X | depositor full sequence | sequence record 290435 | Full Sequence
CTTCAAGGAATTAATTCTATATTCTAAAAACACAAATGATACTTCTAAAAAAAATCATGAATGGCATCAA
CTCTGAATCAAATCTTTGCAGATGCACCTACTTCTCATTTCCACTGTCACATCATTTTTCCAGATCTCGC
TGCCTGTTATGTGGCCCACAAACCAAGACACGTTTTATGGCCATTAAAGCTGGCTGATCGTCGCCAAACA
CCAAATACATATCAATATGTACATTCGAGAAAGAAGCGATCAAAGAAGCGTCTTCGGGCGAGTAGGAGAA
TGCGGAGGAGAAGGAGAACGAGCTGATCTAGTATCTCTCCACAATCCAATGCCAACTGACCAACTGGCCA
TATTCGGAGCAATTTGAAGCCAATTTCCATCGCCTGGCGATCGCTCCATTCTTGGCTATATGTTTTTCAC
CGTTCCCGGGGCCATTTTCAAAGACTCGTCGGTAAGATAAGATTGTGTCACTCGCTGTCTCTCTTCATTT
GTCGAAGAATGCTGAGGAATTTCGCGATGACGTCGGCGAGTATTTTGAAGAATGAGAATAATTTGTATTT
ATACGAAAATCAGTTAGTGGAATTTTCTACAAAAACATGTTATCTATAGATAATTTTGTTGCAAAATATG
TTGACTATGACAAAGATTGTATGTATATACCTTTAATGTATTCTCATTTTCTTATGTATTTATAATGGCA
ATGATGATACTGATGATATTTTAAGATGATGCCAGACCACAGGCTGATTTCTGCGTCTTTTGCCGAACGC
AGTGCATGTGCGGTTGTTGTTTTTTGGAATAGTTTCAATTTTCGGACTGTCCGCTTTGATTTCAGTTTCT
TGGCTTATTCAAAAAGCAAAGTAAAGCCAAAAAAGCGAGATGGCAATACCAAATGCGGCAAAACGGTAGT
GGAAGGAAAGGGGTGCGGGGCAGCGGAAGGAAGGGTGGGGCGGGGCGTGGCGGGGTCTGTGGCTGGGCGC
GACGTCACCGACGTTGGAGCCACTCCTTTGACCATGTGTGCGTGTGTGTATTATTCGTGTCTCGCCACTC
GCCGGTTGTTTTTTTCTTTTTATCTCGCTCTCTCTAGCGCCATCTCGTACGCATGCTCAACGCACCGCAT
GTTGCCGTGTCCTTTATGCGTCATTTTGGCTCGAAATAGGCAATTATTTAAACAAAGATTAGTCAACGAA
AACGCTAAAATAAATAAGTCTACAATATGGTTACTTATTGCCATGTGTGTGCAGCCAACGATAGCAACAA
AAGCAACAACACAGTGGCTTTCCCTCTTTCACTTTTTGTTTGCAAGCGCGTGCGAGCAAGACGGCACGAC
CGGCAAACGCAATTACGCTGACAAAGAGCAGACGAAGTTTTGGCCGAAAAACATCAAGGCGCCTGATACG
AATGCATTTGCAATAACAATTGCGATATTTAATATTGTTTATGAAGCTGTTTGACTTCAAAACACACAAA
AAAAAAAATAAAACAAATTATTTGAAAGAGAATTAGGAATCGGACAGCTTATCGTTACGGGCTAACAGCA
CACCGAGACGAAATAGCTTACCTGACGTCACAGCCTCTGGAAGAACTGCCGCCAAGCAGAGAGAGAGAGA
AAAAGAGGGAGAGCAGCTTAGACCGCATGTGCTTGTGTGTGAGGCGTCTCTCTCTTCGTCTCCTGTTTGC
GCAAACGCATAGACTGCACTGAGAAAATCGATTACCTATTTTTTATGAATGAATATTTGCACTATTACTA
TTCAAAACTATTAAGATAGCAATCACATTCAATAGCCAAATACTATACCACCTGAGCGATGCAACGAAAT
GATCAATTTGAGCAAAAATGCTGCATATTTAGGACGGCATCATTATAGAAATGCTTCTTGCTGTGTACTT
TTCTCTCGTCTGGCAGCTGTTTCGCCGTTATTGTTAAAACCGGCTTAAGTTAGGTGTGTTTTCTACGACT
AGTGATGCCCCTACTAGAAGATGTGTGTTGCACAAATGTCCCTGAATAACCAATTTGAAGTGCAGATAGC
AGTAAACGTAAGCTAATATGAATATTATTTAACTGTAATGTTTTAATATCGCTGGACATTACTAATAAAC
CCACTATAAACACATGTACATATGTATGTTTTGGCATACAATGAGTAGTTGGGGAAAAAATGTGTAAAAG
CACCGTGACCATCACAGCATAAAGATAACCAGCTGAAGTATCGAATATGAGTAACCCCCAAATTGAATCA
CATGCCGCAACTGATAGGACCCATGGAAGTACACTCTTCATGGCGATATACAAGACACACACAAGCACGA
ACACCCAGTTGCGGAGGAAATTCTCCGTAAATGAAAACCCAATCGGCGAACAATTCATACCCATATATGG
TAAAAGTTTTGAACGCGACTTGAGAGCGGAGAGCATTGCGGCTGATAAGGTTTTAGCGCTAAGCGGGCTT
TATAAAACGGGCTGCGGGACCAGTTTTCATATCACTACCGTTTGAGTTCTTGTGCTGTGTGGATACTCCT
CCCGACACAAAGCCGCTCCATCAGCCAGCAGTCGTCTAATCCAGAGACCCCGGATCGGGGTACCAACATG
GTGAGCAAGGGCGAGGAGCTGTTCACCGGGGTGGTGCCCATCCTGGTCGAGCTGGACGGCGACGTAAACG
GCCACAAGTTCAGCGTGTCCGGCGAGGGCGAGGGCGATGCCACCTACGGCAAGCTGACCCTGAAGTTCAT
CTGCACCACCGGCAAGCTGCCCGTGCCCTGGCCCACCCTCGTGACCACCCTGACCTACGGCGTGCAGTGC
TTCAGCCGCTACCCCGACCACATGAAGCAGCACGACTTCTTCAAGTCCGCCATGCCCGAAGGCTACGTCC
AGGAGCGCACCATCTTCTTCAAGGACGACGGCAACTACAAGACCCGCGCCGAGGTGAAGTTCGAGGGCGA
CACCCTGGTGAACCGCATCGAGCTGAAGGGCATCGACTTCAAGGAGGACGGCAACATCCTGGGGCACAAG
CTGGAGTACAACTACAACAGCCACAACGTCTATATCATGGCCGACAAGCAGAAGAACGGCATCAAGGTGA
ACTTCAAGATCCGCCACAACATCGAGGACGGCAGCGTGCAGCTCGCCGACCACTACCAGCAGAACACCCC
CATCGGCGACGGCCCCGTGCTGCTGCCCGACAACCACTACCTGAGCACCCAGTCCGCCCTGAGCAAAGAC
CCCAACGAGAAGCGCGATCACATGGTCCTGCTGGAGTTCGTGACCGCCGCCGGGATCACTCTCGGCATGG
ACGAGCTGTACAAGCCAAGCTTAATTAAGATGAACGTAGAGAGCCAACTGAAGACACCGCCAACGCACAT
TCGAAATCTGGTCAAGCACGTGAACAAGCGAAATTTTAATGAGAGCAGCGAGCAAATAAATCAGTTCGTT
AAAGAGCACGGCCTGGAAGCGGATCGCAGCAGCCTGCGCCACCTGTTCTCCGTGATCAACTTCAGCGATC
TCGTGCCATCAGTTACGGTCCAGCTGCAGGCGAAGCTCCTGGGCATCCAGTTGGAGCGTCAGCTTCACAG
TTCATCGTTTGTGTCCAACATCTGCTACGCTTTTGACCAGTTCTTCGCCAGCAACCAGAAGTCCCTGAAG
CCTGTTGCGGTAGCGGATCTCGTTGGCCAGGTCGCCCGACTGACCGGCATCAACAAGGTTTGTGAGTGCG
TCTTTGCCTTGGCCTTGACCCACTCCTCGTACACAGAACTCAAACATTCTGCCAGGAACAACCTAAAAGG
TAGCCTCAGCGAACTTATAGACTCTTACTTGGGTAATAAAGGCACCGGCCCAGCCGACAGCGGTCTCCGG
GAGATCTCCTTCGATCTACTGCAGTATTTGCTGTGCTGCCTTAGCGAGTACGTACAACCGCAGGTGGAAG
CACAGTTTTTGATCAAGCTTCGTGAGGAGTTTCCGCGCCAGGCGGTACCGCTGGTTCTAGCGCCGTTCCT
TTACGGCTCGACGACGGCGACGATTGCGGGAGCAGGTGCCAGCGAAACGGATGCGGAGGCCGAAGCGACG
ACTAATAGCAACAGCTCCAGTTTCGAAGCAGATGCTTTGAACGAGGTGGGAATCGAGGATATTTATGACC
ATTTAAGCGAGATAATATTCACCAACCAGGGCAAAAATAATATTATGGACACATCTTGGATTAATCTAAT
CCTTGAAATCGGTTATGAATTTACATCGAGCGTTGAAGAGTGTAAGAATCATTTGTGTTCCCGCGAGCGA
GAACGCGCTGAGCTCCAGTCCAAAGATGTCGCCAAGATCGTGGGTCTTATGTGCCGACGGCACTCCTCCC
TGCTCGATTGTAATGTGAATCTACCGACGCCGGCGAACTTCTGGCCTGGTCAGGGACAGGGCGGTGGCAG
CAACAGCAGTGGCTCTTCGCAGACACAAATCACTCCGCAGCAACAGAACCCGGGCAGCAGTAACAACAAC
GATGGCAGCGATGGCAATTCGTCCAGTGATAAGAAGGACAAGAAGGAGACGACGGAGGCCACGCAAACTT
GGAAGCCAGATGTCTTTGTGCAGGCGCTCAAGGAGGTGGTGCCTCAGCTCAACTGGAAGGACGTGTGCAT
GGAACTTGATCATCCCGAGTTCGTGCTGAAGGATCGCATCGGTTTGGAGCTTTTGCTCACCATCCTTCGG
CTGGCCACTGGCTCTAACATATTTCCACATCCAGAATGCATTTACCGTCACTGGGCAAACACGGAAGGTC
AGCTGTCGCTTATCGCGACAATGCTGAAGAACCCGGATCTCTTTTCCTTCGCCGACTTTGTATTTAGCCA
GCCAGCGTTGGATGTGCTTAAGACAGCTCCGGATGCGGACAATAAGGAGATCTCGTCCTGGAAGTCGCTT
CACCTGGTGGAGGTGCTGCTCTCCATTGCGGACAAGGGATACTATACGCAGGTCCATGAGCTATTCAAGT
TCCCAGCGCAGAACTGTCCCGATGTGCTATTTTTGGCCTTATTGAACACAAGTCCGCCTATGACGCCACT
GCGTCAGGATCTGTTTAACCAACTGATACCAACGTTCCTTGGCAACCATCCCAACTCGAACGTGATCTTG
GCCAGCGCCTGGAGCTCGAACAGCTTCCAACTTCGTTCCAATATCATGAATGCTATGTCCGAGTGGTATC
TCCGAGGCAATGAGTTCGATCAGGTGAAACTGTCGCGCATCCTGGATCTTGCCCAGGATTTAAAAGCGCT
ATCAGCGCTGCTCAACGCCCGTTCATTTTTATTCATTATCGACCTGGCTTGCCTTGCCTCTCGGCGCGAG
TACCTGAAGCTGGAAAAGTGGCTTACCGATAAAATTCGCGAACATGGAGAGCCTTTTATGCAGGCTATAA
TCAAGGTTCTGCACCGCCGCTGCCCGCAGGTTATCAACGCCAAAGTGCCAGAGGATCAGCTGCCTCCCAA
GCAGGCGCAGCTTTTGCCCGAGACAGTTACAACCATGATCAACTGTCTGCAAACGTGCATCAATAACTGC
ATGCAGCCGGAGATGGTCGAAGTCATCATGCAAATGACCGCGAACGTGGCGATTATGGCTAACATGGCGC
GTGCCCAACAGCAGCAGCAGCCAGGATTGGTTCCGCCGCCTCCACCAACAATTCTGCGCGGCCATCGTGG
TATGGATCTGCCTGGAGGCATAGTCCCTCCGCCACCGCAGCAACCGTTCTCCGGAAACCTCAACGCGCAG
ATGTTTGGACCAGGAATGGATCCGCTAACGAATATGTCCAACAACTTAGCCGGCCTCAACCTCAGCGGCC
CGAACGGAGCATTTAATTTTGGAAACATGCTAACTTCTCCATCGCGTCTGATGACTCCGGGAGCCAATCC
CTATCCGCTGAACCTCATGCAGATGCCGCAGGCTCCGCCACCACCCAACGTAGGAAACCTAGGCCGCATG
CTGCCAGGGGGTCCACAACAGCAGACTCCAACGCCGACTCCAACGGCCCCCAATCCAAACAACCCTGTGA
TGGCCGATCTCCAGATACCTGTGTCAAAGGAAGTTGAAGACGAGGTCAACTCATACTTTCAGCGCATCTA
CAACCACCAGCCGAATCCAACGCTGTCCATCGATGAAGTGCTGGACATTTTGCAAAGATTTAAAGAGTCA
AGTAACCGGCGCGAGCAGGAAGTCTTTTTGTGCATGCTGCGCAATCTGTTCGAGGAATATCGCTTTTTCT
GTCAATACCCAGAGAAAGAGCTACAGATTACTGCGCAGCTATTTGGTGGCATTATTGATCGTAACCTGGT
GCCCACTTTTGTTGCACTGGGCCTTTCTCTGCGCTGTGTCTTGGATGCCCTCCGCAAGCCCGATGGATCT
AAGCTTTACTATTTCGGTGTGACGGCACTGGACAGATTCAGAACTCGATTGCACACCTACAACAAATACT
GCGAGCATATCCGCTCCATTCCTCACTTCTCTGACTTCCCGCCGCACCTTATTCAGTATGTGGAATACGG
AATGCACGGCCAGGAGCCGCCGCCGCAGAAGTTGATTGGACTCAGCAATACGATTCCTTCGGCGATATCT
AGCGGACCAGGAACGGAACCAATTTACAGGAATAGCTCCATGTTAGGTAATATGCCCGCTGCCACCCCGG
GATCGGGACCGAAATCAAACGCTGCTGTATCGCATGCCACGAGAATGAAGTCCATCGCCAATGCCACCAA
TATCGACACACTTTTGGTGGCCAACCAGGAAGAGAAAGTGACTGTGCCACCAGAGCCTGTGCAGGACAAA
ACTGCCTTTATTTTCAACAACTTGAGCCAGCTGAACATACCGCAGAAGTGCGATGAGATAAAGGAGATTA
TGACCAAGGAGTATTGGCCGTGGCTAGCGCAATATCTGGTCCTCAAAGCGGCATCAATGGAGTTCGCCGC
CCACACACTATATTACAACTTTTTGGATGCCCTTAAAAACGGCGAGATCAACCGATTCGTAACCAAAGAG
ACCCTACGCAACATCAAGGTACTCTTGCGCTCCGATAAGGGAGTTATTAATTTCTCCGATCGAAGTCTGT
TGAAGAACCTCGGACACTGGTTGGGCATGATGACCTTAGGTCGCAATCGCCCCATCCTGCAGTTGGATCT
GGATCTTAAATCCCTTTTGGCTGAGGCTTACCACAAGGGCCAGCAGGAACTGCTTTTTGTGGTTCCTTTC
GTAGCCAAGATCCTTGAGTCATCCGCCAAGTCTCGCATCTTCCGATCGCCCAATCCATGGACAATGGGTA
TCATGTACGTGCTTGCTGAGCTTCACCAGGAGCCAGACCTTAAGCTGAACCTGAAGTTTGAAATCGAAGT
ACTCTGCAAAACACTTAATCTGGAGTTGGCCAAGTTGCGACAAGTGATCTACCTGAAGGATCCCAATCGA
ACTCACCGGATTGAAGAGCAGATGTCGCAACCAAAACCGAAACAACTTGAGCCAGTGGCTTCTGCGCCAG
CTCTACCGCGTGAACAGCAATCCCCGGCACAACCTCCGCCACCACCACAACAGCAGCAACCACCGCAGCA
GCAGGTACCTCCACCGCCATCCTCTGCGGACGTGGACGCCCAAAATGCGGCCGCTATGATGATGGCAGCG
GGCGGAGCTAATAGTACTCCTGGATCGGTATCTTCGCCCAATCTACCCACCGATTCCAGCCAGGTGGCAC
TACCGCCACCAGAGCCGCGCTATTCATACGTGGACGTAAACGTGAGCAACTTCCAGCTTATTGGTCAGCA
GTTGGTACTGCCACCCAATACTCCGTTCCTGCACGCCAATCCCGGAATCAAACACATGGTCGTCAACGCC
GTGGAGCGCACGATAACCGACTGGTTGCAGCCTATTGTGGACCGAAGCATCCGCATTGCCTGTGCCACCA
CCGAGCAGATCATCCGCAGCGACTTCGCCCTGGATGCTGACGAGAACCGAATGCGCACTGCCGCTCATCA
GATGGTACGAAACCTTGCCGCCGAGATGGCCATGATTACCGGTAAGGATGAGATAGCGCGTGCTATTAGC
CAGAATCTGCACAAGGCCTTGCTGTCGGGTCTAAATGGGATGCCCAGCATGGCTGAGATCCAAGCTGCTG
CTATGCAGTTAGCCAGCGAAAATGTTGAGCTAGTTTGCGCTTTCATTCAGAAAACATCTGCTGAAAAGGC
AGCCGCAGAGATCGATAGGCGTCTAAGCACCGATTTCGAGACCAGAAAAATTGCTCGTGAAGAGGGCAAC
CGCTTTGTGGACGCCCAGATCCTCACCTATGCACAGGAGCGTCTTCCAGAAGCAGTGCGCATCAAGGTGG
GCGCGGCTCCAGCTACACTTTATGCTGTGTACTCGGAGTTCGCTAGAAGCATACCTGGCTTCCAGCAGAT
GAGCGATCGCGATATTGCCCTGTTTGTGCCCAAGCCGACGGATTTGTCTCAGCCAAATGTGTTTGCTAAT
TGATCTAGAGGGCCCGCGGTTCGAAGGTAAGCCTATCCCTAACCCTCTCCTCGGTCTCGATTCTACGCGT
ACCGGTCATCATCACCATCACCATTGAGTTTAAACCCGCTGATCAGCCTCGACTGTGCCTTCTAAGGCCT
GAGCTCGCTGATCAGCCTCGATCGAGGATCCAGACATGATAAGATACATTGATGAGTTTGGACAAACCAC
AACTAGAATGCAGTGAAAAAAATGCTTTATTTGTGAAATTTGTGATGCTATTGCTTTATTTGTAACCATT
ATAAGCTGCAATAAACAAGTTAACAACAACAATTGCATTCATTTTATGTTTCAGGTTCAGGGGGAGGTGT
GGGAGGTTTTTTAAAGCAAGTAAAACCTCTACAAATGTGGTATGGCTGATTATGATCAGTCGACCGATGC
CCTTGAGAGCCTTCAACCCAGTCAGCTCCTTCCGGTGGGCGCGGGGCATGACTATCGTCGCCGCACTTAT
GACTGTCTTCTTTATCATGCAACTCGTAGGACAGGTGCCGGCAGCGCTCTGGGTCATTTTCGGCGAGGAC
CGCTTTCGCTGGAGCGCGACGATGATCGGCCTGTCGCTTGCGGTATTCGGAATCTTGCACGCCCTCGCTC
AAGCCTTCGTCACTGGTCCCGCCACCAAACGTTTCGGCGAGAAGCAGGCCATTATCGCCGGCATGGCGGC
CGACGCGCTGGGCTACGTCTTGCTGGCGTTCGCGACGCGAGGCTGGATGGCCTTCCCCATTATGATTCTT
CTCGCTTCCGGCGGCATCGGGATGCCCGCGTTGCAGGCCATGCTGTCCAGGCAGGTAGATGACGACCATC
AGGGACAGCTTCAAGGATCGCTCGCGGCTCTTACCAGCCAGCAAAAGGCCAGGAACCGTAAAAAGGCCGC
GTTGCTGGCGTTTTTCCATAGGCTCCGCCCCCCTGACGAGCATCACAAAAATCGACGCTCAAGTCAGAGG
TGGCGAAACCCGACAGGACTATAAAGATACCAGGCGTTTCCCCCTGGAAGCTCCCTCGTGCGCTCTCCTG
TTCCGACCCTGCCGCTTACCGGATACCTGTCCGCCTTTCTCCCTTCGGGAAGCGTGGCGCTTTCTCAATG
CTCACGCTGTAGGTATCTCAGTTCGGTGTAGGTCGTTCGCTCCAAGCTGGGCTGTGTGCACGAACCCCCC
GTTCAGCCCGACCGCTGCGCCTTATCCGGTAACTATCGTCTTGAGTCCAACCCGGTAAGACACGACTTAT
CGCCACTGGCAGCAGCCACTGGTAACAGGATTAGCAGAGCGAGGTATGTAGGCGGTGCTACAGAGTTCTT
GAAGTGGTGGCCTAACTACGGCTACACTAGAAGGACAGTATTTGGTATCTGCGCTCTGCTGAAGCCAGTT
ACCTTCGGAAAAAGAGTTGGTAGCTCTTGATCCGGCAAACAAACCACCGCTGGTAGCGGTGGTTTTTTTG
TTTGCAAGCAGCAGATTACGCGCAGAAAAAAAGGATCTCAAGAAGATCCTTTGATCTTTTCTACGGGGTC
TGACGCTCAGTGGAACGAAAACTCACGTTAAGGGATTTTGGTCATGAGATTATCAAAAAGGATCTTCACC
TAGATCCTTTTAAATTAAAAATGAAGTTTTAAATCAATCTAAAGTATATATGAGTAAACTTGGTCTGACA
GTTACCAATGCTTAATCAGTGAGGCACCTATCTCAGCGATCTGTCTATTTCGTTCATCCATAGTTGCCTG
ACTCCCCGTCGTGTAGATAACTACGATACGGGAGGGCTTACCATCTGGCCCCAGTGCTGCAATGATACCG
CGAGACCCACGCTCACCGGCTCCAGATTTATCAGCAATAAACCAGCCAGCCGGAAGGGCCGAGCGCAGAA
GTGGTCCTGCAACTTTATCCGCCTCCATCCAGTCTATTAATTGTTGCCGGGAAGCTAGAGTAAGTAGTTC
GCCAGTTAATAGTTTGCGCAACGTTGTTGCCATTGCTGCAGGCATCGTGGTGTCACGCTCGTCGTTTGGT
ATGGCTTCATTCAGCTCCGGTTCCCAACGATCAAGGCGAGTTACATGATCCCCCATGTTGTGCAAAAAAG
CGGTTAGCTCCTTCGGTCCTCCGATCGTTGTCAGAAGTAAGTTGGCCGCAGTGTTATCACTCATGGTTAT
GGCAGCACTGCATAATTCTCTTACTGTCATGCCATCCGTAAGATGCTTTTCTGTGACTGGTGAGTACTCA
ACCAAGTCATTCTGAGAATAGTGTATGCGGCGACCGAGTTGCTCTTGCCCGGCGTCAACACGGGATAATA
CCGCGCCACATAGCAGAACTTTAAAAGTGCTCATCATTGGAAAACGTTCTTCGGGGCGAAAACTCTCAAG
GATCTTACCGCTGTTGAGATCCAGTTCGATGTAACCCACTCGTGCACCCAACTGATCTTCAGCATCTTTT
ACTTTCACCAGCGTTTCTGGGTGAGCAAAAACAGGAAGGCAAAATGCCGCAAAAAAGGGAATAAGGGCGA
CACGGAAATGTTGAATACTCATACTCTTCCTTTTTCAATATTATTGAAGCATTTATCAGGGTTATTGTCT
CATGAGCGGATACATATTTGAATGTATTTAGAAAAATAAACAAATAGGGGTTCCGCGCACATTTCCCCGA
AAAGTGCCACCTGACGTCTAAGAAACCATTATTATCATGACATTAACCTATAAAAATAGGCGTATCACGA
GGCCCTTTCGT
Features (pLannotate 1.2.2; 9 found; start..end, strand, type, name):
     56..2568    +  promoter       Ac5 promoter: Drosophila melanogaster actin 5C promoter
   2588..3304    +  CDS            EGFP: EGFP is a basic (constitutively fluorescent) green fluorescent protein published in 1996, derived from Aequorea victoria. It is reported to be a rapidly-maturing weak dimer with moderate acid sensitivity.
   8496..8537    +  CDS            V5 tag: epitope tag from simian virus 5
   8637..8771    -  polyA_signal   SV40 poly(A) signal: SV40 polyadenylation signal
   8794..8878    -  CDS            large T antigen (fragment): large T antigen from SV40 (simian virus 40)
   8879..9349    +  CDS            TcR (fragment): tetracycline efflux protein; tet; confers resistance to tetracycline
   9393..9981    -  rep_origin     ori: high-copy-number ColE1/pMB1/pBR322/pUC origin of replication
  10152..11012   -  CDS            AmpR: β-lactamase; bla; confers resistance to ampicillin, carbenicillin, and related antibiotics
  11013..11117   -  promoter       AmpR promoter: bla
