[The description below was written by a language model from this plasmid's Addgene catalogue record and pLannotate feature annotations shown in this document.]
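Description:
pAc5.1B-EGFP-DmNot1_1-1717-RNFKGQtoAAASEA_X is an insect-cell expression plasmid of about 11.2 kb. The catalogue lists the backbone as unknown, although the name and the annotated parts point to a pAc5.1-type vector. It is propagated in E. coli through a ColE1/pUC-family origin and selected with ampicillin via the β-lactamase gene and its own promoter. The feature annotation calls the origin high-copy, whereas the repository entry records the plasmid as low copy. Short fragments annotated as a tetracycline resistance gene and SV40 large T antigen appear to be non-functional backbone remnants.

Expression is driven by the constitutive Drosophila melanogaster actin 5C promoter, which is followed directly by an EGFP coding sequence. The roughly 5.2 kb stretch between EGFP and the downstream V5 epitope is not annotated, but its size and position fit the stated insert: residues 1–1717 of D. melanogaster Not1, the scaffold subunit of the CCR4-NOT deadenylase complex, presumably fused to the C-terminus of EGFP. The fragment carries the substitution of the RNFKGQ motif by AAASEA. The depositor also notes six silent changes and two non-silent ones (N605S and K759M) relative to the reference transcript. A V5 tag sequence lies downstream of the insert, but the record does not say whether it is in frame and translated. An SV40 polyadenylation signal terminates the transcript.

The stated purpose is insect-cell expression of this mutant Not1 fragment. The associated publication concerns DDX6–CNOT1 interactions and miRNA-mediated silencing, so the GFP-tagged mutant probably served as a binding-deficient variant in interaction or localisation assays, though the record does not spell this out. The depositor sequence may be theoretical rather than fully verified.
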