Addgene plasmid #147988: pAc5.1B-EGFP-DmNot1_1-1717-RNFKGQtoAAASEA_X
Purpose: Insect Expression of DmNot1_1-1717-RNFKGQtoAAASEA
Depositing lab: Elisa Izaurralde. Depositing organization: Max Planck Institute for Developmental Biology. Publication: A DDX6-CNOT1 complex and W-binding pockets in CNOT9 reveal direct links between miRNA target recognition and silencing. Chen Y, Boland A, Kuzuoglu-Ozturk D, Bawankar P, Loh B, Chang CT, Weichenrieder O, Izaurralde E. Mol Cell. 2014 Jun 5;54(5):737-50. doi: 10.1016/j.molcel.2014.03.034. Epub 2014 Apr 24. PubMed 24768540.
Backbone
  Vector backbone: Unknown
  Vector type: Insect Expression
Growth in bacteria
  Bacterial resistance: Ampicillin, 100 μg/mL
  Growth temperature: 37°C
  Growth strain: DH5alpha
  Copy number: Low Copy
Gene/Insert
  Gene/Insert name: DmNot1_1-1717-RNFKGQtoAAASEA
  Species: D. melanogaster (fly)
  Mutation: 6 silent mutations and two non silent N605S, K759M compared to the sequence given by NCBI: NM_001103772.2.
  Entrez Gene: Not1 (a.k.a. Dmel_CG34407, CG1874, CG1884, CG34407, Dmel\CG34407, Dmel_CG1874, Dmel_CG1884, NOT, NOT1, anon-EST:Liang-1.29, anon-WO0118547.221, clone 1.29, not1)
  Cloning method: Unknown
Terms and licenses: Academic/Nonprofit Terms; Industry Terms: Not Available to Industry
Depositor comments: Plasmids from this collection were made available to the research community and donated after the lab closed. Please note that the sequence provided by the depositing laboratory may be theoretical/predicted or based on Sanger sequencing results. There may be discrepancies between sequencing results obtained by Addgene and the depositor sequence. If an Addgene verified sequence is not available, please contact before placing your order to request that our lab fully sequence the plasmid.
How to cite: pAc5.1B-EGFP-DmNot1_1-1717-RNFKGQtoAAASEA_X was a gift from Elisa Izaurralde (Addgene plasmid # 147988 ; http://n2t.net/addgene:147988 ; RRID:Addgene_147988)
